Addgene plasmid #229690: pLL5.0_shRNAHsCavin1_DrCavin1b_EGFP
Purpose: Lentiviral expression of shRNA targeting Cavin1 + reconstitution of zebrafish Cavin1 (Cavin1 rescue)
Depositing lab: Alpha Yap. Depositing organization: University of Queensland. Publication: Caveola mechanotransduction reinforces the cortical cytoskeleton to promote epithelial resilience. Brooks JW, Tillu V, Eckert J, Verma S, Collins BM, Parton RG, Yap AS. Mol Biol Cell. 2023 Nov 1;34(12):ar120. doi: 10.1091/mbc.E23-05-0163. Epub 2023 Sep 6. PubMed 37672337.
Backbone
  Vector backbone: pLL5.0
  Backbone size w/o insert (bp): 7568
  Vector type: Lentiviral
Growth in bacteria
  Bacterial resistance: Ampicillin, 100 μg/mL
  Growth temperature: 37°C
  Growth strain: NEB Stable
  Copy number: High Copy
Gene/Insert 1
  Gene/Insert name: shRNA for hCavin1 (alt name: CGL4; PTRF; CAVIN; FKSG13; cavin-1)
  Species: H. sapiens (human)
  Insert size (bp): 75
  Entrez Gene: CAVIN1 (a.k.a. CAVIN, CGL4, FKSG13, PTRF, cavin-1)
  Promoter: LTR viral promoter
  Tag / fusion protein: EGFP (C terminal on insert)
  Cloning method: Gibson Cloning
Gene/Insert 2
  Gene/Insert name: cavin1b (alt name: ptrf; ptrfb; fd20g07; wu:fd20g07; zgc:162917)
  Species: D. rerio (zebrafish)
  Insert size (bp): 1362
  Entrez Gene: cavin1b (a.k.a. fd20g07, ptrf, ptrfb, wu:fd20g07, zgc:162917)
Terms and licenses: Academic/Nonprofit Terms; Industry Terms: Not Available to Industry
Depositor comments: hCAVIN1 shRNA: TCACCTTCCACGTCAAGAAGATCCGCGAGGTTCAAGAGACCTCGCGGATCTTCTTGACGTGGAAGGTGTTTTTTC
How to cite: pLL5.0_shRNAHsCavin1_DrCavin1b_EGFP was a gift from Alpha Yap (Addgene plasmid # 229690 ; http://n2t.net/addgene:229690 ; RRID:Addgene_229690)
