[The description below was written by a language model from this plasmid's Addgene catalogue record and pLannotate feature annotations shown in this document.]
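Description:
pLL5.0_shRNAHsCavin1_DrCavin1b_EGFP is a lentiviral knockdown-and-rescue vector built on the pLL5.0 backbone. From a single provirus it silences human CAVIN1 (PTRF) and re-expresses a zebrafish orthologue. It is propagated in bacteria as a high-copy plasmid through a ColE1/pUC-type origin and selected with ampicillin via the β-lactamase gene. The viral framework is HIV-1 derived. A CMV enhancer/promoter fused to a truncated 5' LTR drives genomic RNA production in packaging cells. It is followed by the Ψ packaging signal with a gag fragment, the RRE for Rev-dependent export, the cPPT/CTS, a WPRE that boosts transcript expression, and a truncated 3' LTR.

The payload has two transcription units. A mouse U6 RNA polymerase III promoter drives the 75 bp short hairpin against human CAVIN1. Downstream, an internal murine embryonic stem cell virus 5' LTR serves as the Pol II promoter (the "LTR viral promoter" in the catalogue entry) for zebrafish cavin1b fused at its C terminus to a fluorescent protein. The annotation tool labels this reading frame by homology to rat Cavin1 and calls the fluorescent protein BFP, whereas the catalogue describes the tag as EGFP; the two are close sequence variants. The zebrafish transcript is presumably divergent enough to escape the human-directed hairpin, although the record does not say so explicitly. Two loxP sites flank the LTR–cavin1b–fluorescent protein cassette, so in principle Cre could excise the rescue unit. The stated purpose is a Cavin1 rescue condition in human cells, and the associated work concerns caveola mechanotransduction and epithelial resilience.
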