Features (pLannotate 1.2.2; 25 found; start..end, strand, type, name):
     31..83      -  misc_feature   bom (fragment): basis of mobility region from pBR322
    238..617     +  enhancer       CMV enhancer: human cytomegalovirus immediate early enhancer
    618..817     +  promoter       CMV promoter: human cytomegalovirus (CMV) immediate early promoter
    835..1015    +  LTR            5' LTR (truncated): truncated 5' long terminal repeat (LTR) from HIV-1
   1062..1187    +  misc_feature   HIV-1 Ψ: packaging signal of human immunodeficiency virus type 1
   1171..1509    +  CDS            HIV-1 gag (fragment): gag protein from human immunodeficiency virus 1; gag
   1684..1917    +  misc_feature   RRE: The Rev response element (RRE) of HIV-1 allows for Rev-dependent mRNA export from the nucleus to the cytoplasm.
   2294..2394    +  CDS            Rev (fragment): human immunodeficiency virus 1 (HIV-1) Rev protein; rev; enhances nuclear export of unspliced and incompletely spliced viral mRNAs
   2444..2561    +  misc_feature   cPPT/CTS: central polypurine tract and central termination sequence of HIV-1
   2616..2929    +  promoter       U6 promoter: RNA polymerase III promoter for mouse U6 snRNA (Das et al., 1988)
   3004..3029    -  misc_feature   MCS (fragment): pBluescript multiple cloning site
   3064..3097    +  protein_bind   loxP: Cre-mediated recombination occurs in the 8-bp core sequence (GCATACAT). Cre recombinase
   3126..3640    +  LTR            5' LTR: 5' long terminal repeat from murine embryonic stem cell virus
   3640..3670    +  misc_feature   MCS (fragment): multiple cloning site
   3818..5011    +  CDS            Cavin1: CAVN1_RAT - Also known as Ptrf. Experimental evidence at protein level: Swiss-Prot protein existence level 1. Plays an important role in caveolae formation and organization. Essential for the formation of caveolae in all tissues. Core component of the CAVIN complex which is essential for recruitment of the complex to the caveolae in presence of calveolin-1 (CAV1). Essential for normal oligomerization of CAV1. Promotes ribosomal transcriptional activity in response to metabolic challenges in the adipocytes and plays an important role in the formation of the ribosomal transcriptional loop. Disso
   5054..5773    +  CDS            BFP: blue variant of GFP mammalian codon-optimized
   5801..5834    +  protein_bind   loxP: Cre-mediated recombination occurs in the 8-bp core sequence (GCATACAT). Cre recombinase
   5867..5890    +  misc_feature   MCS (fragment): pBluescript multiple cloning site
   5890..6476    +  misc_feature   WPRE: woodchuck hepatitis virus posttranscriptional regulatory element
   6477..6496    +  misc_feature   MCS (fragment): pBluescript multiple cloning site
   6498..6998    +  CDS            nef (fragment): NEF_HV1LA - Experimental evidence at protein level: Swiss-Prot protein existence level 1. Extracellular Nef protein targets CD4(+) T-lymphocytes for apoptosis by interacting with CXCR4 surface receptors. From Human immunodeficiency virus type 1 group M subtype B (isolate Lai) (HIV-1).
   7005..7185    +  LTR            5' LTR (truncated): truncated 5' long terminal repeat (LTR) from HIV-1
   7247..7835    -  rep_origin     ori: high-copy-number ColE1/pMB1/pBR322/pUC origin of replication
   8006..8866    -  CDS            AmpR: β-lactamase; bla; confers resistance to ampicillin, carbenicillin, and related antibiotics
   8867..8971    -  promoter       AmpR promoter: bla
>Addgene plasmid #229690 | pLL5.0_shRNAHsCavin1_DrCavin1b_EGFP | addgene full sequence | sequence record 459542 | Addgene NGS Result
GTCGACGGATCGGGAGATCTCCCGATCCCCTATGGTGCACTCTCAGTACAATCTGCTCTGATGCCGCATA
GTTAAGCCAGTATCTGCTCCCTGCTTGTGTGTTGGAGGTCGCTGAGTAGTGCGCGAGCAAAATTTAAGCT
ACAACAAGGCAAGGCTTGACCGACAATTGCATGAAGAATCTGCTTAGGGTTAGGCGTTTTGCGCTGCTTC
GCGATGTACGGGCCAGATATACGCGTTGACATTGATTATTGACTAGTTATTAATAGTAATCAATTACGGG
GTCATTAGTTCATAGCCCATATATGGAGTTCCGCGTTACATAACTTACGGTAAATGGCCCGCCTGGCTGA
CCGCCCAACGACCCCCGCCCATTGACGTCAATAATGACGTATGTTCCCATAGTAACGCCAATAGGGACTT
TCCATTGACGTCAATGGGTGGAGTATTTACGGTAAACTGCCCACTTGGCAGTACATCAAGTGTATCATAT
GCCAAGTACGCCCCCTATTGACGTCAATGACGGTAAATGGCCCGCCTGGCATTATGCCCAGTACATGACC
TTATGGGACTTTCCTACTTGGCAGTACATCTACGTATTAGTCATCGCTATTACCATGGTGATGCGGTTTT
GGCAGTACATCAATGGGCGTGGATAGCGGTTTGACTCACGGGGATTTCCAAGTCTCCACCCCATTGACGT
CAATGGGAGTTTGTTTTGGCACCAAAATCAACGGGACTTTCCAAAATGTCGTAACAACTCCGCCCCATTG
ACGCAAATGGGCGGTAGGCGTGTACGGTGGGAGGTCTATATAAGCAGCGCGTTTTGCCTGTACTGGGTCT
CTCTGGTTAGACCAGATCTGAGCCTGGGAGCTCTCTGGCTAACTAGGGAACCCACTGCTTAAGCCTCAAT
AAAGCTTGCCTTGAGTGCTTCAAGTAGTGTGTGCCCGTCTGTTGTGTGACTCTGGTAACTAGAGATCCCT
CAGACCCTTTTAGTCAGTGTGGAAAATCTCTAGCAGTGGCGCCCGAACAGGGACTTGAAAGCGAAAGGGA
AACCAGAGGAGCTCTCTCGACGCAGGACTCGGCTTGCTGAAGCGCGCACGGCAAGAGGCGAGGGGCGGCG
ACTGGTGAGTACGCCAAAAATTTTGACTAGCGGAGGCTAGAAGGAGAGAGATGGGTGCGAGAGCGTCAGT
ATTAAGCGGGGGAGAATTAGATCGCGATGGGAAAAAATTCGGTTAAGGCCAGGGGGAAAGAAAAAATATA
AATTAAAACATATAGTATGGGCAAGCAGGGAGCTAGAACGATTCGCAGTTAATCCTGGCCTGTTAGAAAC
ATCAGAAGGCTGTAGACAAATACTGGGACAGCTACAACCATCCCTTCAGACAGGATCAGAAGAACTTAGA
TCATTATATAATACAGTAGCAACCCTCTATTGTGTGCATCAAAGGATAGAGATAAAAGACACCAAGGAAG
CTTTAGACAAGATAGAGGAAGAGCAAAACAAAAGTAAGACCACCGCACAGCAAGCGGCCGGCCGCTGATC
TTCAGACCTGGAGGAGGAGATATGAGGGACAATTGGAGAAGTGAATTATATAAATATAAAGTAGTAAAAA
TTGAACCATTAGGAGTAGCACCCACCAAGGCAAAGAGAAGAGTGGTGCAGAGAGAAAAAAGAGCAGTGGG
AATAGGAGCTTTGTTCCTTGGGTTCTTGGGAGCAGCAGGAAGCACTATGGGCGCAGCGTCAATGACGCTG
ACGGTACAGGCCAGACAATTATTGTCTGGTATAGTGCAGCAGCAGAACAATTTGCTGAGGGCTATTGAGG
CGCAACAGCATCTGTTGCAACTCACAGTCTGGGGCATCAAGCAGCTCCAGGCAAGAATCCTGGCTGTGGA
AAGATACCTAAAGGATCAACAGCTCCTGGGGATTTGGGGTTGCTCTGGAAAACTCATTTGCACCACTGCT
GTGCCTTGGAATGCTAGTTGGAGTAATAAATCTCTGGAACAGATTTGGAATCACACGACCTGGATGGAGT
GGGACAGAGAAATTAACAATTACACAAGCTTAATACACTCCTTAATTGAAGAATCGCAAAACCAGCAAGA
AAAGAATGAACAAGAATTATTGGAATTAGATAAATGGGCAAGTTTGTGGAATTGGTTTAACATAACAAAT
TGGCTGTGGTATATAAAATTATTCATAATGATAGTAGGAGGCTTGGTAGGTTTAAGAATAGTTTTTGCTG
TACTTTCTATAGTGAATAGAGTTAGGCAGGGATATTCACCATTATCGTTTCAGACCCACCTCCCAACCCC
GAGGGGACCCGACAGGCCCGAAGGAATAGAAGAAGAAGGTGGAGAGAGAGACAGAGACAGATCCATTCGA
TTAGTGAACGGATCGGCACTGCGTGCGCCAATTCTGCAGACAAATGGCAGTATTCATCCACAATTTTAAA
AGAAAAGGGGGGATTGGGGGGTACAGTGCAGGGGAAAGAATAGTAGACATAATAGCAACAGACATACAAA
CTAAAGAATTACAAAAACAAATTACAAAAATTCAAAATTTTCGGGTTTATTACAGGGACAGCAGAGATCC
AGTTTGGTTAGTACCGCGCTCTAGAGATCCGACGCCGCCATCTCTAGGCCCGCGCCGGCCCCCTCGCACA
GACTTGTGGGAGAAGCTCGGCTACTCCCCTGCCCCGGTTAATTTGCATATAATATTTCCTAGTAACTATA
GAGGCTTAATGTGCGATAAAAGACAGATAATCTGTTCTTTTTAATACTAGCTACATTTTACATGATAGGC
TTGGATTTCTATAAGAGATACAAATACTAAATTATTATTTTAAAAAACAGCACAAAAGGAAACTCACCCT
AACTGTAAAGTAATTGTGTGTTTTGAGACTATAAATATCCCTTGGAGAAAAGCCTTGTTTCACCTTCCAC
GTCAAGAAGATCCGCGAGGTTCAAGAGACCTCGCGGATCTTCTTGACGTGGAAGGTGTTTTTTCTCGAGG
TCGACGGTATCGATAAGCTCGCTTCACGAGATTCCAGCAGGTCGAGGGACCTAATAACTTCGTATAGCAT
ACATTATACGAAGTTATATTAAGGGTTCCAAGCTTAAGCGGCCGCTGAAAGACCCCACCTGTAGGTTTGG
CAAGCTAGCTTAAGTAACGCCATTTTGCAAGGCATGGAAAATACATAACTGAGAATAGAGAAGTTCAGAT
CAAGGTTAGGAACAGAGAGACAGCAGAATATGGGCCAACAAGGATATCTGTGGTAAGCAGTTCCTGCCCC
GGCTCAGGGCCAAGAACAGATGGTCCCCAGATGCGGTCCCGCCCTCAGCAGTTTCTAGAGAACCATCAGA
TGTTTCCAGGGTGCCCCAAGGACCTGAAAATGACCCTGTGCCTTATTTGAACTAACCAATCAGTTCGCTT
CTCGCTTCTGTTCGCGCGCTTCTGCTCCCCGAGCTCAATAAAAGAGCCCACAACCCCTCACTCGGCGCGC
CAGTCCTCCGATAGACTGCGTCGCCCGGGTACCCGTATTCCCAATAAAGCCTCTTGCTGTTTGCATCCGA
ATCGTGGACTCGCTGATCCTTGGGAGGGTCTCCTCAGATTGATTGACTGCCCACCTCGGGGGTCTTTCAT
CGAATTCTGCAGTCGACGGTACCGCGGGCCACCATGGAGGTGATTGAAGACAGCCGTCTGCATCTGGAGG
TGCCCGAGCTGCGCAAGTCTCTTACTGAGATCTCAGAAGATGAAATCAACCTCCCGGTCTCTGATGATGA
AGACGAAGCCACCGCCGAGAACAAAGCTAAAGATGCTGCCGAGAAAGAAGAGGCTGGGGAGGGTGGCGAG
ATGAATGGGGTCATGGTCCTCACGCTGCTTGACAAAATCATTGGAGCCGTTGACCAGATCCAGCAGACGC
AGGCTGGGTTGGAAGCCCGTCAGCGGGACATGGAGAGATCTGTGACGGGAATCCAGGGGGAGCTCACCAA
ACTGTCCAAGAGCCACACCACCACAGCCAACACCGTCAATAAGATGCTGGAGAAGGTGCGTAAGGTGAGC
GTGAACGTCAAGTCGGTGCGGGGGAACCTGGAGAAACAGGCTGGCCAGATCAAACGTCTGGAGAGCAACG
AGAACGAGCTCCTAAAGAGAAGAAACTTTAAAGTCATGATCTATCAGGATGAAGTAAAAGTGGGTTCGAA
AGTGAATGTGGCCAAGTCTATGAAGTATCCAGAGCCTGTGGAAGGGGAAGCTGAGGGTGAACTCAAAGCT
GCAGCAGAAGAAGGAGGAGAGGACAAAGAGAAAGTTAATCTGGACCTGTCCTCTGATGAAGAGGAGGTGG
AGATTGAGGAGACAATTGAGGAGTCTCGAGCAGAACGCATCAAGCGGAGCAGCCTGCAACGTGTCCAGAA
CATCAAAACCGTTTTCTCCAAGGGGAATATGGAGAAAACCAAACAGAAGACCAAGGAGAACTTGGAGAAG
ACCAAACAGAAGACCAAAGAGAACCTGGAGAAAACTCGCATGAGGACCAAAGAGAACTTGGAAAAAACAA
GACAGAAGACTAAGGAAAACCTTGAAAAGACCAAACAGAAGACCCGAGAGAACCTGGAGAAAACACGTCA
CAACATAGAAAAGAAAATGGGTAAACTTGGCACCCGCATGTCCGTGAACCCCGAGCGCAAAGAGAAGATG
AAGACTTCACAGAAGAAGGTGATGAAGTCTTTTACTCCTGACCACACCATCTACGCCCGCTCCAAAACGG
CCGTCTACAAGGTTCCACCGTTCACATTTCATGTGAAGAAAATTCGTGAAGGAGAAGTGGAGATTCAGGG
AACTGAGATGGTGGAAGTTGTCGGCGACACAGAGGAGGTGGAGAACGCAGTGATGGAGGGAGAGGAAGAT
GCAGAGATGGAGATGGAAGCTGGAGAGATGGTGGAGGAAGACGAGGACGAGACAGAAGACAGCCCTGAGA
TGAGAGCGCTGCTGGAGAAAGGAGACGAGCTGGTGCTGGTGGAAGATCATGACAGAGACAGCGATGATCC
ACCGGTCGCCACCATGGTGAGCAAGGGCGAGGAGCTGTTCACCGGGGTGGTGCCCATCCTGGTCGAGCTG
GACGGCGACGTAAACGGCCACAAGTTCAGCGTGTCCGGCGAGGGCGAGGGCGATGCCACCTACGGCAAGC
TGACCCTGAAGTTCATCTGCACCACCGGCAAGCTGCCCGTGCCCTGGCCCACCCTCGTGACCACCCTGAG
CCACGGCGTCCAGTGCTTCAGCCGCTACCCCGACCACATGAAGCAGCACGACTTCTTCAAGTCCGCCATG
CCCGAAGGCTACGTCCAGGAGCGCACCATCTTCTTCAAGGACGACGGCAACTACAAGACCCGCGCCGAGG
TGAAGTTCGAGGGCGACACCCTGGTGAACCGCATCGAGCTGAAGGGCATCGACTTCAAGGAGGACGGCAA
CATCCTGGGGCACAAGCTGGAGTACAACTTCAACAGCCACAACGTCTATATCATGGCCGACAAGCAGAAG
AACGGCATCAAGGCGAACTTCAAGATCCGCCACAACATCGAGGACGGCAGCGTGCAGCTCGCCGACCACT
ACCAGCAGAACACCCCCATCGGCGACGGCCCCGTGCTGCTGCCCGACAGCCACTACCTGAGCACCCAGTC
CGCCCTGAGCAAAGACCCCAACGAGAAGCGCGATCACATGGTCCTGCTGGAGTTCGTGACCGCCGCCGGG
ATCACTCTCGGCATGGACGAGCTGTACAAGTAACCTGCAGGCAATTCGTCGAGGGACCTAATAACTTCGT
ATAGCATACATTATACGAAGTTATACATGTTTAAGGGTTCCGGTTCCACTAGGTACAATTCGATATCAAG
CTTATCGATAATCAACCTCTGGATTACAAAATTTGTGAAAGATTGACTGGTATTCTTAACTATGTTGCTC
CTTTTACGCTATGTGGATACGCTGCTTTAATGCCTTTGTATCATGCTATTGCTTCCCGTATGGCTTTCAT
TTTCTCCTCCTTGTATAAATCCTGGTTGCTGTCTCTTTATGAGGAGTTGTGGCCCGTTGTCAGGCAACGT
GGCGTGGTGTGCACTGTGTTTGCTGACGCAACCCCCACTGGTTGGGGCATTGCCACCACCTGTCAGCTCC
TTTCCGGGACTTTCGCTTTCCCCCTCCCTATTGCCACGGCGGAACTCATCGCCGCCTGCCTTGCCCGCTG
CTGGACAGGGGCTCGGCTGTTGGGCACTGACAATTCCGTGGTGTTGTCGGGGAAATCATCGTCCTTTCCT
TGGCTGCTCGCCTGTGTTGCCACCTGGATTCTGCGCGGGACGTCCTTCTGCTACGTCCCTTCGGCCCTCA
ATCCAGCGGACCTTCCTTCCCGGCCTGCTGCCGGCTCTGCGGCCTCTTCCGCGTCTTCGCCTTCGCCCTC
AGACGAGTCGGATCTCCCTTTGGGCCGCCTCCCCGCATCGATACCGTCGACCTCGATCGAGACCTAGAAA
AACATGGAGCAATCACAAGTAGCAATACAGCAGCTACCAATGCTGATTGTGCCTGGCTAGAAGCACAAGA
GGAGGAGGAGGTGGGTTTTCCAGTCACACCTCAGGTACCTTTAAGACCAATGACTTACAAGGCAGCTGTA
GATCTTAGCCACTTTTTAAAAGAAAAGGGGGGACTGGAAGGGCTAATTCACTCCCAACGAAGACAAGATA
TCCTTGATCTGTGGATCTACCACACACAAGGCTACTTCCCTGATTGGCAGAACTACACACCAGGGCCAGG
GATCAGATATCCACTGACCTTTGGATGGTGCTACAAGCTAGTACCAGTTGAGCAAGAGAAGGTAGAAGAA
GCCAATGAAGGAGAGAACACCCGCTTGTTACACCCTGTGAGCCTGCATGGGATGGATGACCCGGAGAGAG
AAGTATTAGAGTGGAGGTTTGACAGCCGCCTAGCATTTCATCACATGGCCCGAGAGCTGCATCCGGACTG
TACTGGGTCTCTCTGGTTAGACCAGATCTGAGCCTGGGAGCTCTCTGGCTAACTAGGGAACCCACTGCTT
AAGCCTCAATAAAGCTTGCCTTGAGTGCTTCAAGTAGTGTGTGCCCGTCTGTTGTGTGACTCTGGTAACT
AGAGATCCCTCAGACCCTTTTAGTCAGTGTGGAAAATCTCTAGCAGCATGTGAGCAAAAGGCCAGCAAAA
GGCCAGGAACCGTAAAAAGGCCGCGTTGCTGGCGTTTTTCCATAGGCTCCGCCCCCCTGACGAGCATCAC
AAAAATCGACGCTCAAGTCAGAGGTGGCGAAACCCGACAGGACTATAAAGATACCAGGCGTTTCCCCCTG
GAAGCTCCCTCGTGCGCTCTCCTGTTCCGACCCTGCCGCTTACCGGATACCTGTCCGCCTTTCTCCCTTC
GGGAAGCGTGGCGCTTTCTCATAGCTCACGCTGTAGGTATCTCAGTTCGGTGTAGGTCGTTCGCTCCAAG
CTGGGCTGTGTGCACGAACCCCCCGTTCAGCCCGACCGCTGCGCCTTATCCGGTAACTATCGTCTTGAGT
CCAACCCGGTAAGACACGACTTATCGCCACTGGCAGCAGCCACTGGTAACAGGATTAGCAGAGCGAGGTA
TGTAGGCGGTGCTACAGAGTTCTTGAAGTGGTGGCCTAACTACGGCTACACTAGAAGAACAGTATTTGGT
ATCTGCGCTCTGCTGAAGCCAGTTACCTTCGGAAAAAGAGTTGGTAGCTCTTGATCCGGCAAACAAACCA
CCGCTGGTAGCGGTGGTTTTTTTGTTTGCAAGCAGCAGATTACGCGCAGAAAAAAAGGATCTCAAGAAGA
TCCTTTGATCTTTTCTACGGGGTCTGACGCTCAGTGGAACGAAAACTCACGTTAAGGGATTTTGGTCATG
AGATTATCAAAAAGGATCTTCACCTAGATCCTTTTAAATTAAAAATGAAGTTTTAAATCAATCTAAAGTA
TATATGAGTAAACTTGGTCTGACAGTTACCAATGCTTAATCAGTGAGGCACCTATCTCAGCGATCTGTCT
ATTTCGTTCATCCATAGTTGCCTGACTCCCCGTCGTGTAGATAACTACGATACGGGAGGGCTTACCATCT
GGCCCCAGTGCTGCAATGATACCGCGAGACCCACGCTCACCGGCTCCAGATTTATCAGCAATAAACCAGC
CAGCCGGAAGGGCCGAGCGCAGAAGTGGTCCTGCAACTTTATCCGCCTCCATCCAGTCTATTAATTGTTG
CCGGGAAGCTAGAGTAAGTAGTTCGCCAGTTAATAGTTTGCGCAACGTTGTTGCCATTGCTACAGGCATC
GTGGTGTCACGCTCGTCGTTTGGTATGGCTTCATTCAGCTCCGGTTCCCAACGATCAAGGCGAGTTACAT
GATCCCCCATGTTGTGCAAAAAAGCGGTTAGCTCCTTCGGTCCTCCGATCGTTGTCAGAAGTAAGTTGGC
CGCAGTGTTATCACTCATGGTTATGGCAGCACTGCATAATTCTCTTACTGTCATGCCATCCGTAAGATGC
TTTTCTGTGACTGGTGAGTACTCAACCAAGTCATTCTGAGAATAGTGTATGCGGCGACCGAGTTGCTCTT
GCCCGGCGTCAATACGGGATAATACCGCGCCACATAGCAGAACTTTAAAAGTGCTCATCATTGGAAAACG
TTCTTCGGGGCGAAAACTCTCAAGGATCTTACCGCTGTTGAGATCCAGTTCGATGTAACCCACTCGTGCA
CCCAACTGATCTTCAGCATCTTTTACTTTCACCAGCGTTTCTGGGTGAGCAAAAACAGGAAGGCAAAATG
CCGCAAAAAAGGGAATAAGGGCGACACGGAAATGTTGAATACTCATACTCTTCCTTTTTCAATATTATTG
AAGCATTTATCAGGGTTATTGTCTCATGAGCGGATACATATTTGAATGTATTTAGAAAAATAAACAAATA
GGGGTTCCGCGCACATTTCCCCGAAAAGTGCCACCTGAC
